>Addgene plasmid #60097 | 4MI0 | depositor partial sequence | sequence record 96053 | Insert DNA Sequence
TATCAACCCTGTGATCATCCACGGCAGCCTTGTGACAGTTCGTGCCCTTGTGTGATAGCACAAAATTTTT
GTGAAAAGTTTTGTCAATGTAGTTCAGAGTGTCAAAACCGCTTTCCGGGATGCCGCTGCAAAGCACAGTG
CAACACCAAGCAGTGCCCGTGCTACCTGGCTGTCCGAGAGTGTGACCCTGACCTCTGTCTTACTTGTGGA
GCCGCTGACCATTGGGACAGTAAAAATGTGTCCTGCAAGAACTGCAGTATTCAGCGGGGCTCCAAAAAGC
ATCTATTGCTGGCACCATCTGACGTGGCAGGCTGGGGGATTTTTATCAAAGATCCTGTGCAGAAAAATGA
ATTCATCTCAGAATACTGTGGAGAGATTATTTCTCAAGATGAAGCTGACAGAAGAGGGAAAGTGTATGAT
AAATACATGTGCAGCTTTCTGTTCAACTTGAACAATGATTTTGTGGTGGATGCAACCCGCAAGGGTAACA
AAATTCGTTTTGCAAATCATTCGGTAAATCCAAACTGCTATGCAAAAGTTATGATGGTTAACGGTGATCA
CAGGATAGGTATTTTTGCCAAGAGAGCCATCCAGACTGGCGAAGAGCTGTTTTTTGATTACAGATACAGC
CAGGCTGATGCCCTGAAGTATGTCGGCATCGAAAGAGAAATGGAAATCCCT
