>Addgene plasmid #60097 | 4MI0 | addgene partial sequence | sequence record 98396 | Polyhedrin-F 5'-AAATGATAACCATCTCGC-3'
CCTATAAATATTCCGGATTATTCATACCGTCCCACCACTCGGGCGCGGATCTCGGTCCGAAAACCATGTA
TCAACCCTGTGATCATCCACGGCAGCCTTGTGACAGTTCGTGCCCTTGTGTGATAGCACAAAATTTTTGT
GAAAAGTTTTGTCAATGTAGTTCAGAGTGTCAAAACCGCTTTCCGGGATGCCGCTGCAAAGCACAGTGCA
ACACCAAGCAGTGCCCGTGCTACCTGGCTGTCCGAGAGTGTGACCCTGACCTCTGTCTTACTTGTGGAGC
CGCTGACCATTGGGACAGTAAAAATGTGTCCTGCAAGAACTGCAGTATTCAGCGGGGCTCCAAAAAGCAT
CTATTGCTGGCACCATCTGACGTGGCAGGCTGGGGGATTTTTATCAAAGATCCTGTGCAGAAAAATGAAT
TCATCTCAGAATACTGTGGAGAGATTATTTCTCAAGATGAAGCTGACAGAAGAGGGAAAGTGTATGATAA
ATACATGTGCAGCTTTCTGTTCAACTTGAACAATGATTTTGTGGTGGATGCAACCCGCAAGGGTAACAAA
ATTCGTTTTGCAAATCATTCGGTAAATCCAAACTGCTATGCAAAAGTTATGATGGTTAACGGTGATCACA
GGATAGGTATTTTTGCCAAGAGAGCCATCCAGACTGGCGAAGAGCTGTTTTTTGATTACAGATACAGCCA
GGCTGATGCCCTGAAGTATGTCGGCATCGAAAGAGAAATGGAAATCCCTCATCATCATCATCATCACTGA
TGACG
