>Addgene plasmid #60097 | 4MI0 | addgene partial sequence | sequence record 98398 | SV40pA-R 5'-GAAATTTGTGATGCTATTGC-3'
GTTAACAACAACAATTGCATTCATTTTATGTTTCAGGTTCAGGGGGAGGTGTGGGAGGTTTTTTAAAGCA
AGTAAAACCTCTACAAATGTGGTATGGCTGATTATGATCCTCTAGTACTTCTCGACAAGCTTCGTCATCA
GTGATGATGATGATGATGAGGGATTTCCATTTCTCTTTCGATGCCGACATACTTCAGGGCATCAGCCTGG
CTGTATCTGTAATCAAAAAACAGCTCTTCGCCAGTCTGGATGGCTCTCTTGGCAAAAATACCTATCCTGT
GATCACCGTTAACCATCATAACTTTTGCATAGCAGTTTGGATTTACCGAATGATTTGCAAAACGAATTTT
GTTACCCTTGCGGGTTGCATCCACCACAAAATCATTGTTCAAGTTGAACAGAAAGCTGCACATGTATTTA
TCATACACTTTCCCTCTTCTGTCAGCTTCATCTTGAGAAATAATCTCTCCACAGTATTCTGAGATGAATT
CATTTTTCTGCACAGGATCTTTGATAAAAATCCCCCAGCCTGCCACGTCAGATGGTGCCAGCAATAGATG
CTTTTTGGAGCCCCGCTGAATACTGCAGTTCTTGCAGGACACATTTTTACTGTCCCAATGGTCAGCGGCT
CCACAAGTAAGACAGAGGTCAGGGTCACACTCTCGGACAGCCAGGTAGCACGGGCACTGCTTGGTGTTGC
ACTGTGCTTTGCAGCGGCAT
