[The description below was written by a language model from this plasmid's Addgene catalogue record.]
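Description:
4MI0 is a baculovirus expression plasmid built on the pFBOH-LIC-CHis backbone and made to produce a fragment of human EZH2 for structure determination. EZH2 (also known as KMT6 or KMT6A) is a histone lysine methyltransferase. The insert is only 681 bp, and the record itself cautions that it may not be the full open reading frame, so the construct encodes a truncated portion of the protein rather than the complete enzyme. The name and alternative name refer to a Protein Data Bank entry, indicating that this clone corresponds to the protein used for that deposited structure. The mutation field points only to comments that are not included in the record, so any sequence changes relative to the reference cannot be specified here.

The fragment was inserted by ligation independent cloning, which places it in frame with a backbone-encoded C-terminal 6xHis tag suitable for immobilised metal affinity purification of the expressed protein. The record lists T7 as the promoter and T7 and T7 terminator sites as the sequencing primer positions. This is unusual for a baculovirus vector, where expression in insect cells is normally driven by a viral late promoter, but no such promoter is named in the record and no feature table is available to check it. In bacteria the plasmid is maintained as a high-copy construct under ampicillin selection. The origin of replication and any elements used to transfer the cassette into a baculoviral genome are not stated.
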