Addgene plasmid #60097: 4MI0
Purpose: Baculovirus expression for structure determination; may not be full ORF
Depositing lab: Cheryl Arrowsmith. Depositing organization: University of Toronto.
Backbone
  Vector backbone: pFBOH-LIC-CHis
  Vector type: Baculovirus Expression
Growth in bacteria
  Bacterial resistance: Ampicillin, 100 μg/mL
  Growth temperature: 37°C
  Growth strain: DH5alpha
  Copy number: High Copy
Gene/Insert
  Gene/Insert name: EZH2:JMC033-A03:C216172 (alt names: PDB ID: 4MI0; EZH2)
  Species: H. sapiens (human)
  Insert size (bp): 681
  Mutation: See comments
  GenBank ID: gi|23510382
  Entrez Gene: EZH2 (a.k.a. ENX-1, ENX1, EZH2b, KMT6, KMT6A, WVS, WVS2)
  Promoter: T7
  Tag / fusion protein: 6xHis (C terminal on backbone)
  Cloning method: Ligation Independent Cloning
  Sequencing primers: 5′ T7; 3′ T7 Terminal
Terms and licenses: Academic/Nonprofit Terms; Industry Terms: Not Available to Industry
How to cite: 4MI0 was a gift from Cheryl Arrowsmith (Addgene plasmid # 60097 ; http://n2t.net/addgene:60097 ; RRID:Addgene_60097)
